Addgene plasmid #13650: pGEX2T E7 L67K
Depositing lab: Karl Munger. Depositing organization: National Cancer Institute (NCI). Publication: The human papillomavirus E7 oncoprotein and the cellular transcription factor E2F bind to separate sites on the retinoblastoma tumor suppressor protein. Wu EW, Clemens KE, Heck DV, Munger K. J Virol. 1993 Apr . 67(4):2402-7. PubMed 8445736.
Backbone
  Vector backbone: pGEX2T
  Backbone manufacturer: Amersham
  Backbone size w/o insert (bp): 4900
  Vector type: Bacterial Expression
Growth in bacteria
  Bacterial resistance: Ampicillin, 100 μg/mL
  Growth temperature: 37°C
  Growth strain: DH5alpha
  Copy number: High Copy
Gene/Insert
  Gene/Insert name: HPV 16 E7 L67K (alt name: HPV 16 E7)
  Species: H. sapiens (human)
  Insert size (bp): 300
  Mutation: aa 67 from L to K
  GenBank ID: AY089955
  Entrez Gene: E7 (a.k.a. HpV16gp2)
  Tag / fusion protein: GST (N terminal on backbone)
  Cloning method: Restriction Enzyme; 5′ cloning site BamH1 (not destroyed); 3′ cloning site EcoR1 (not destroyed)
  Sequencing primers: 5′ Amersham pGEX 5'; 3′ Amersham pGEX 3'
Terms and licenses: Academic/Nonprofit Terms; Industry Terms: Not Available to Industry
How to cite: pGEX2T E7 L67K was a gift from Karl Munger (Addgene plasmid # 13650 ; http://n2t.net/addgene:13650 ; RRID:Addgene_13650)
