[The description below was written by a language model from this plasmid's Addgene catalogue record.]
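Description:
pGEX2T E7 L67K is a bacterial expression plasmid built on the commercial pGEX2T backbone (about 4.9 kb without insert), designed to produce a glutathione S-transferase fusion protein in E. coli. It is maintained as a high-copy plasmid under ampicillin selection. No feature table accompanies the record, so the promoter and origin are not explicitly listed. pGEX-series vectors generally drive expression from an IPTG-inducible tac promoter, and pGEX2T places a thrombin cleavage site between GST and the cloned protein, allowing the tag to be removed after purification.

The insert, roughly 300 bp, encodes the E7 oncoprotein of human papillomavirus type 16 carrying a single amino acid substitution, leucine 67 to lysine. The catalogue lists the species as human, although the gene is viral in origin. It was cloned between the BamHI and EcoRI sites, both of which remain intact, so that GST is fused in frame at the N terminus of E7. The fusion can be captured on glutathione resin, which makes the construct suited to purifying recombinant mutant E7 or using it as immobilised bait in pull-down and in vitro binding assays. The associated publication concerns how E7 and the cellular transcription factor E2F bind separate sites on the retinoblastoma tumor suppressor protein, which suggests this point mutant was used alongside wild-type E7 to examine which E7 residues contribute to these interactions. The record itself does not state the specific phenotype of the L67K change.
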