>Addgene plasmid #13650 | pGEX2T E7 L67K | depositor partial sequence | sequence record 7728 | Author sequence
ATGCATGGAGATACACCTACATTGCATGAATATATGTTAGATTTGCAACCAGAGACAACTGATCTCTACT
GTTATGAGCAATTAAATGACAGCTCAGAGGAGGAGGATGAAATAGATGGTCCAGCTGGACAAGCAGAACC
GGACAGAGCCCATTACAATATTGTAACCTTTTGTTGCAAGTGTGACTCTACGCTTCGGAAGTGCGTACAA
AGCACACACGTAGACATTCGTACTTTGGAAGACCTGTTAATGGGCACACTAGGAATTGTGTGCCCCATCT
GTTCTCAGAAACCATAA
